>Addgene plasmid #222499 | EFS-SpdCas9-Dnmt3A/3L-V2 | addgene full sequence | sequence record 441136 | Addgene NGS Result
ATTTATGCAGAGGCCGAGGCCGCCTCTGCCTCTGAGCTATTCCAGAAGTAGTGAGGAGGCTTTTTTGGAG
GCCTAGGCTTTTGCAAAAAGCTCCCGGGAGCTTGTATATCCATTTTCGGATCTGATCAGCACGTGTTGAC
AATTAATCATCGGCATAGTATATCGGCATAGTATAATACGACAAGGTGAGGAACTAAACCATGGCCAAGT
TGACCAGTGCCGTTCCGGTGCTCACCGCGCGCGACGTCGCCGGAGCGGTCGAGTTCTGGACCGACCGGCT
CGGGTTCTCCCGGGACTTCGTGGAGGACGACTTCGCCGGTGTGGTCCGGGACGACGTGACCCTGTTCATC
AGCGCGGTCCAGGACCAGGTGGTGCCGGACAACACCCTGGCCTGGGTGTGGGTGCGCGGCCTGGACGAGC
TGTACGCCGAGTGGTCGGAGGTCGTGTCCACGAACTTCCGGGACGCCTCCGGGCCGGCCATGACCGAGAT
CGGCGAGCAGCCGTGGGGGCGGGAGTTCGCCCTGCGCGACCCGGCCGGCAACTGCGTGCACTTCGTGGCC
GAGGAGCAGGACTGACACGTGCTACGAGATTTCGATTCCACCGCCGCCTTCTATGAAAGGTTGGGCTTCG
GAATCGTTTTCCGGGACGCCGGCTGGATGATCCTCCAGCGCGGGGATCTCATGCTGGAGTTCTTCGCCCA
CCCCAACTTGTTTATTGCAGCTTATAATGGTTACAAATAAAGCAATAGCATCACAAATTTCACAAATAAA
GCATTTTTTTCACTGCATTCTAGTTGTGGTTTGTCCAAACTCATCAATGTATCTTATCATGTCTGTATAC
CGTCGACCTCTAGCTAGAGCTTGGCGTAATCATGGTCATAGCTGTTTCCTGTGTGAAATTGTTATCCGCT
CACAATTCCACACAACATACGAGCCGGAAGCATAAAGTGTAAAGCCTGGGGTGCCTAATGAGTGAGCTAA
CTCACATTAATTGCGTTGCGCTCACTGCCCGCTTTCCAGTCGGGAAACCTGTCGTGCCAGCTGCATTAAT
GAATCGGCCAACGCGCGGGGAGAGGCGGTTTGCGTATTGGGCGCTCTTCCGCTTCCTCGCTCACTGACTC
GCTGCGCTCGGTCGTTCGGCTGCGGCGAGCGGTATCAGCTCACTCAAAGGCGGTAATACGGTTATCCACA
GAATCAGGGGATAACGCAGGAAAGAACATGTGAGCAAAAGGCCAGCAAAAGGCCAGGAACCGTAAAAAGG
CCGCGTTGCTGGCGTTTTTCCATAGGCTCCGCCCCCCTGACGAGCATCACAAAAATCGACGCTCAAGTCA
GAGGTGGCGAAACCCGACAGGACTATAAAGATACCAGGCGTTTCCCCCTGGAAGCTCCCTCGTGCGCTCT
CCTGTTCCGACCCTGCCGCTTACCGGATACCTGTCCGCCTTTCTCCCTTCGGGAAGCGTGGCGCTTTCTC
ATAGCTCACGCTGTAGGTATCTCAGTTCGGTGTAGGTCGTTCGCTCCAAGCTGGGCTGTGTGCACGAACC
CCCCGTTCAGCCCGACCGCTGCGCCTTATCCGGTAACTATCGTCTTGAGTCCAACCCGGTAAGACACGAC
TTATCGCCACTGGCAGCAGCCACTGGTAACAGGATTAGCAGAGCGAGGTATGTAGGCGGTGCTACAGAGT
TCTTGAAGTGGTGGCCTAACTACGGCTACACTAGAAGAACAGTATTTGGTATCTGCGCTCTGCTGAAGCC
AGTTACCTTCGGAAAAAGAGTTGGTAGCTCTTGATCCGGCAAACAAACCACCGCTGGTAGCGGTGGTTTT
TTTGTTTGCAAGCAGCAGATTACGCGCAGAAAAAAAGGATCTCAAGAAGATCCTTTGATCTTTTCTACGG
GGTCTGACGCTCAGTGGAACGAAAACTCACGTTAAGGGATTTTGGTCATGAGATTATCAAAAAGGATCTT
CACCTAGATCCTTTTAAATTAAAAATGAAGTTTTAAATCAATCTAAAGTATATATGAGTAAACTTGGTCT
GACAGTTACCAATGCTTAATCAGTGAGGCACCTATCTCAGCGATCTGTCTATTTCGTTCATCCATAGTTG
CCTGACTCCCCGTCGTGTAGATAACTACGATACGGGAGGGCTTACCATCTGGCCCCAGTGCTGCAATGAT
ACCGCGAGACCCACGCTCACCGGCTCCAGATTTATCAGCAATAAACCAGCCAGCCGGAAGGGCCGAGCGC
AGAAGTGGTCCTGCAACTTTATCCGCCTCCATCCAGTCTATTAATTGTTGCCGGGAAGCTAGAGTAAGTA
GTTCGCCAGTTAATAGTTTGCGCAACGTTGTTGCCATTGCTACAGGCATCGTGGTGTCACGCTCGTCGTT
TGGTATGGCTTCATTCAGCTCCGGTTCCCAACGATCAAGGCGAGTTACATGATCCCCCATGTTGTGCAAA
AAAGCGGTTAGCTCCTTCGGTCCTCCGATCGTTGTCAGAAGTAAGTTGGCCGCAGTGTTATCACTCATGG
TTATGGCAGCACTGCATAATTCTCTTACTGTCATGCCATCCGTAAGATGCTTTTCTGTGACTGGTGAGTA
CTCAACCAAGTCATTCTGAGAATAGTGTATGCGGCGACCGAGTTGCTCTTGCCCGGCGTCAATACGGGAT
AATACCGCGCCACATAGCAGAACTTTAAAAGTGCTCATCATTGGAAAACGTTCTTCGGGGCGAAAACTCT
CAAGGATCTTACCGCTGTTGAGATCCAGTTCGATGTAACCCACTCGTGCACCCAACTGATCTTCAGCATC
TTTTACTTTCACCAGCGTTTCTGGGTGAGCAAAAACAGGAAGGCAAAATGCCGCAAAAAAGGGAATAAGG
GCGACACGGAAATGTTGAATACTCATACTCTTCCTTTTTCAATATTATTGAAGCATTTATCAGGGTTATT
GTCTCATGAGCGGATACATATTTGAATGTATTTAGAAAAATAAACAAATAGGGGTTCCGCGCACATTTCC
CCGAAAAGTGCCACCTGACGTCGACGGATCGGGAGATCTCCCGATCCCCTATGGTGCACTCTCAGTACAA
TCTGCTCTGATGCCGCATAGTTAAGCCAGTATCTGCTCCCTGCTTGTGTGTTGGAGGTCGCTGAGTAGTG
CGCGAGCAAAATTTAAGCTACAACAAGGCAAGGCTTGACCGACAATTGCATGAAGAATCTGCTTAGGGTT
AGGCGTTTTGCGCTGCTTCGCGATGTACGGGCCAGATATACGCGTTGACATTGATTATTGACTAGTTATT
AATAGTAATCAATTACGGGGTCATTAGTTCATAGCCCATATATGGAGTTCCGCGTTACATAACTTACGGT
AAATGGCCCGCCTGGCTGACCGCCCAACGACCCCCGCCCATTGACGTCAATAATGACGTATGTTCCCATA
GTAACGCCAATAGGGACTTTCCATTGACGTCAATGGGTGGAGTATTTACGGTAAACTGCCCACTTGGCAG
TACATCAAGTGTATCATATGCCAAGTACGCCCCCTATTGACGTCAATGACGGTAAATGGCCCGCCTGGCA
TTATGCCCAGTACATGACCTTATGGGACTTTCCTACTTGGCAGTACATCTACGTATTAGTCATCGCTATT
ACCATGGTGATGCGGTTTTGGCAGTACATCAATGGGCGTGGATAGCGGTTTGACTCACGGGGATTTCCAA
GTCTCCACCCCATTGACGTCAATGGGAGTTTGTTTTGGCACCAAAATCAACGGGACTTTCCAAAATGTCG
TAACAACTCCGCCCCATTGACGCAAATGGGCGGTAGGCGTGTACGGTGGGAGGTCTATATAAGCAGCGCG
TTTTGCCTGTACTGGGTCTCTCTGGTTAGACCAGATCTGAGCCTGGGAGCTCTCTGGCTAACTAGGGAAC
CCACTGCTTAAGCCTCAATAAAGCTTGCCTTGAGTGCTTCAAGTAGTGTGTGCCCGTCTGTTGTGTGACT
CTGGTAACTAGAGATCCCTCAGACCCTTTTAGTCAGTGTGGAAAATCTCTAGCAGTGGCGCCCGAACAGG
GACTTGAAAGCGAAAGGGAAACCAGAGGAGCTCTCTCGACGCAGGACTCGGCTTGCTGAAGCGCGCACGG
CAAGAGGCGAGGGGCGGCGACTGGTGAGTACGCCAAAAATTTTGACTAGCGGAGGCTAGAAGGAGAGAGA
TGGGTGCGAGAGCGTCAGTATTAAGCGGGGGAGAATTAGATCGCGATGGGAAAAAATTCGGTTAAGGCCA
GGGGGAAAGAAAAAATATAAATTAAAACATATAGTATGGGCAAGCAGGGAGCTAGAACGATTCGCAGTTA
ATCCTGGCCTGTTAGAAACATCAGAAGGCTGTAGACAAATACTGGGACAGCTACAACCATCCCTTCAGAC
AGGATCAGAAGAACTTAGATCATTATATAATACAGTAGCAACCCTCTATTGTGTGCATCAAAGGATAGAG
ATAAAAGACACCAAGGAAGCTTTAGACAAGATAGAGGAAGAGCAAAACAAAAGTAAGACCACCGCACAGC
AAGCGGCCGCTGATCTTCAGACCTGGAGGAGGAGATATGAGGGACAATTGGAGAAGTGAATTATATAAAT
ATAAAGTAGTAAAAATTGAACCATTAGGAGTAGCACCCACCAAGGCAAAGAGAAGAGTGGTGCAGAGAGA
AAAAAGAGCAGTGGGAATAGGAGCTTTGTTCCTTGGGTTCTTGGGAGCAGCAGGAAGCACTATGGGCGCA
GCGTCAATGACGCTGACGGTACAGGCCAGACAATTATTGTCTGGTATAGTGCAGCAGCAGAACAATTTGC
TGAGGGCTATTGAGGCGCAACAGCATCTGTTGCAACTCACAGTCTGGGGCATCAAGCAGCTCCAGGCAAG
AATCCTGGCTGTGGAAAGATACCTAAAGGATCAACAGCTCCTGGGGATTTGGGGTTGCTCTGGAAAACTC
ATTTGCACCACTGCTGTGCCTTGGAATGCTAGTTGGAGTAATAAATCTCTGGAACAGATTTGGAATCACA
CGACCTGGATGGAGTGGGACAGAGAAATTAACAATTACACAAGCTTAATACACTCCTTAATTGAAGAATC
GCAAAACCAGCAAGAAAAGAATGAACAAGAATTATTGGAATTAGATAAATGGGCAAGTTTGTGGAATTGG
TTTAACATAACAAATTGGCTGTGGTATATAAAATTATTCATAATGATAGTAGGAGGCTTGGTAGGTTTAA
GAATAGTTTTTGCTGTACTTTCTATAGTGAATAGAGTTAGGCAGGGATATTCACCATTATCGTTTCAGAC
CCACCTCCCAACCCCGAGGGGACCCGACAGGCCCGAAGGAATAGAAGAAGAAGGTGGAGAGAGAGACAGA
GACAGATCCATTCGATTAGTGAACGGATCGGCACTGCGTGCGCCAATTCTGCAGACAAATGGCAGTATTC
ATCCACAATTTTAAAAGAAAAGGGGGGATTGGGGGGTACAGTGCAGGGGAAAGAATAGTAGACATAATAG
CAACAGACATACAAACTAAAGAATTACAAAAACAAATTACAAAAATTCAAAATTTTCGGGTTTATTACAG
GGACAGCAGAGATCCAGTTTGGTTAATTAAGGTACCGATATCACTAGTGTTCCATTAACTGCGCTAAAAA
TAATTTTTAAATCTTTTTTAGCTTCTTGCTCTTTTTTGTACGTCTCTGTTTTAGAGCTAGAAATAGCAAG
TTAAAATAAGGCTAGTCCGTTATCAACTTGAAAAAGTGGCACCGAGTCGGTGCTTTTTTGAATTCGCTAG
CTAGGTCTTGAAAGGAGTGGGAATTGGCTCCGGTGCCCGTCAGTGGGCAGAGCGCACATCGCCCACAGTC
CCCGAGAAGTTGGGGGGAGGGGTCGGCAATTGATCCGGTGCCTAGAGAAGGTGGCGCGGGGTAAACTGGG
AAAGTGATGTCGTGTACTGGCTCCGCCTTTTTCCCGAGGGTGGGGGAGAACCGTATATAAGTGCAGTAGT
CGCCGTGAACGTTCTTTTTCGCAACGGGTTTGCCGCCAGAACACAGGACTGGTTCTAGAGCCACCATGGA
CAAGAAGTACAGCATCGGCCTGGCCATCGGCACCAACTCTGTGGGCTGGGCCGTGATCACCGACGAGTAC
AAGGTGCCCAGCAAGAAATTCAAGGTGCTGGGCAACACCGACCGGCACAGCATCAAGAAGAACCTGATCG
GAGCCCTGCTGTTCGACAGCGGCGAAACAGCCGAGGCCACCCGGCTGAAGAGAACCGCCAGAAGAAGATA
CACCAGACGGAAGAACCGGATCTGCTATCTGCAAGAGATCTTCAGCAACGAGATGGCCAAGGTGGACGAC
AGCTTCTTCCACAGACTGGAAGAGTCCTTCCTGGTGGAAGAGGATAAGAAGCACGAGCGGCACCCCATCT
TCGGCAACATCGTGGACGAGGTGGCCTACCACGAGAAGTACCCCACCATCTACCACCTGAGAAAGAAACT
GGTGGACAGCACCGACAAGGCCGACCTGCGGCTGATCTATCTGGCCCTGGCCCACATGATCAAGTTCCGG
GGCCACTTCCTGATCGAGGGCGACCTGAACCCCGACAACAGCGACGTGGACAAGCTGTTCATCCAGCTGG
TGCAGACCTACAACCAGCTGTTCGAGGAAAACCCCATCAACGCCAGCGGCGTGGACGCCAAGGCCATCCT
GTCTGCCAGACTGAGCAAGAGCAGACGGCTGGAAAATCTGATCGCCCAGCTGCCCGGCGAGAAGAAGAAT
GGCCTGTTCGGAAACCTGATTGCCCTGAGCCTGGGCCTGACCCCCAACTTCAAGAGCAACTTCGACCTGG
CCGAGGATGCCAAACTGCAGCTGAGCAAGGACACCTACGACGACGACCTGGACAACCTGCTGGCCCAGAT
CGGCGACCAGTACGCCGACCTGTTTCTGGCCGCCAAGAACCTGTCCGACGCCATCCTGCTGAGCGACATC
CTGAGAGTGAACACCGAGATCACCAAGGCCCCCCTGAGCGCCTCTATGATCAAGAGATACGACGAGCACC
ACCAGGACCTGACCCTGCTGAAAGCTCTCGTGCGGCAGCAGCTGCCTGAGAAGTACAAAGAGATTTTCTT
CGACCAGAGCAAGAACGGCTACGCCGGCTACATTGACGGCGGAGCCAGCCAGGAAGAGTTCTACAAGTTC
ATCAAGCCCATCCTGGAAAAGATGGACGGCACCGAGGAACTGCTCGTGAAGCTGAACAGAGAGGACCTGC
TGCGGAAGCAGCGGACCTTCGACAACGGCAGCATCCCCCACCAGATCCACCTGGGAGAGCTGCACGCCAT
TCTGCGGCGGCAGGAAGATTTTTACCCATTCCTGAAGGACAACCGGGAAAAGATCGAGAAGATCCTGACC
TTCCGCATCCCCTACTACGTGGGCCCTCTGGCCAGGGGAAACAGCAGATTCGCCTGGATGACCAGAAAGA
GCGAGGAAACCATCACCCCCTGGAACTTCGAGGAAGTGGTGGACAAGGGCGCTTCCGCCCAGAGCTTCAT
CGAGCGGATGACCAACTTCGATAAGAACCTGCCCAACGAGAAGGTGCTGCCCAAGCACAGCCTGCTGTAC
GAGTACTTCACCGTGTATAACGAGCTGACCAAAGTGAAATACGTGACCGAGGGAATGAGAAAGCCCGCCT
TCCTGAGCGGCGAGCAGAAAAAGGCCATCGTGGACCTGCTGTTCAAGACCAACCGGAAAGTGACCGTGAA
GCAGCTGAAAGAGGACTACTTCAAGAAAATCGAGTGCTTCGACTCCGTGGAAATCTCCGGCGTGGAAGAT
CGGTTCAACGCCTCCCTGGGCACATACCACGATCTGCTGAAAATTATCAAGGACAAGGACTTCCTGGACA
ATGAGGAAAACGAGGACATTCTGGAAGATATCGTGCTGACCCTGACACTGTTTGAGGACAGAGAGATGAT
CGAGGAACGGCTGAAAACCTATGCCCACCTGTTCGACGACAAAGTGATGAAGCAGCTGAAGCGGCGGAGA
TACACCGGCTGGGGCAGGCTGAGCCGGAAGCTGATCAACGGCATCCGGGACAAGCAGTCCGGCAAGACAA
TCCTGGATTTCCTGAAGTCCGACGGCTTCGCCAACAGAAACTTCATGCAGCTGATCCACGACGACAGCCT
GACCTTTAAAGAGGACATCCAGAAAGCCCAGGTGTCCGGCCAGGGCGATAGCCTGCACGAGCACATTGCC
AATCTGGCCGGCAGCCCCGCCATTAAGAAGGGCATCCTGCAGACAGTGAAGGTGGTGGACGAGCTCGTGA
AAGTGATGGGCCGGCACAAGCCCGAGAACATCGTGATCGAAATGGCCAGAGAGAACCAGACCACCCAGAA
GGGACAGAAGAACAGCCGCGAGAGAATGAAGCGGATCGAAGAGGGCATCAAAGAGCTGGGCAGCCAGATC
CTGAAAGAACACCCCGTGGAAAACACCCAGCTGCAGAACGAGAAGCTGTACCTGTACTACCTGCAGAATG
GGCGGGATATGTACGTGGACCAGGAACTGGACATCAACCGGCTGTCCGACTACGATGTGGACGCCATCGT
GCCTCAGAGCTTTCTGAAGGACGACTCCATCGACAACAAGGTGCTGACCAGAAGCGACAAGAACCGGGGC
AAGAGCGACAACGTGCCCTCCGAAGAGGTCGTGAAGAAGATGAAGAACTACTGGCGGCAGCTGCTGAACG
CCAAGCTGATTACCCAGAGAAAGTTCGACAATCTGACCAAGGCCGAGAGAGGCGGCCTGAGCGAACTGGA
TAAGGCCGGCTTCATCAAGAGACAGCTGGTGGAAACCCGGCAGATCACAAAGCACGTGGCACAGATCCTG
GACTCCCGGATGAACACTAAGTACGACGAGAATGACAAGCTGATCCGGGAAGTGAAAGTGATCACCCTGA
AGTCCAAGCTGGTGTCCGATTTCCGGAAGGATTTCCAGTTTTACAAAGTGCGCGAGATCAACAACTACCA
CCACGCCCACGACGCCTACCTGAACGCCGTCGTGGGAACCGCCCTGATCAAAAAGTACCCTAAGCTGGAA
AGCGAGTTCGTGTACGGCGACTACAAGGTGTACGACGTGCGGAAGATGATCGCCAAGAGCGAGCAGGAAA
TCGGCAAGGCTACCGCCAAGTACTTCTTCTACAGCAACATCATGAACTTTTTCAAGACCGAGATTACCCT
GGCCAACGGCGAGATCCGGAAGCGGCCTCTGATCGAGACAAACGGCGAAACCGGGGAGATCGTGTGGGAT
AAGGGCCGGGATTTTGCCACCGTGCGGAAAGTGCTGAGCATGCCCCAAGTGAATATCGTGAAAAAGACCG
AGGTGCAGACAGGCGGCTTCAGCAAAGAGTCTATCCTGCCCAAGAGGAACAGCGATAAGCTGATCGCCAG
AAAGAAGGACTGGGACCCTAAGAAGTACGGCGGCTTCGACAGCCCCACCGTGGCCTATTCTGTGCTGGTG
GTGGCCAAAGTGGAAAAGGGCAAGTCCAAGAAACTGAAGAGTGTGAAAGAGCTGCTGGGGATCACCATCA
TGGAAAGAAGCAGCTTCGAGAAGAATCCCATCGACTTTCTGGAAGCCAAGGGCTACAAAGAAGTGAAAAA
GGACCTGATCATCAAGCTGCCTAAGTACTCCCTGTTCGAGCTGGAAAACGGCCGGAAGAGAATGCTGGCC
TCTGCCGGCGAACTGCAGAAGGGAAACGAACTGGCCCTGCCCTCCAAATATGTGAACTTCCTGTACCTGG
CCAGCCACTATGAGAAGCTGAAGGGCTCCCCCGAGGATAATGAGCAGAAACAGCTGTTTGTGGAACAGCA
CAAGCACTACCTGGACGAGATCATCGAGCAGATCAGCGAGTTCTCCAAGAGAGTGATCCTGGCCGACGCT
AATCTGGACAAAGTGCTGTCCGCCTACAACAAGCACCGGGATAAGCCCATCAGAGAGCAGGCCGAGAATA
TCATCCACCTGTTTACCCTGACCAATCTGGGAGCCCCTGCCGCCTTCAAGTACTTTGACACCACCATCGA
CCGGAAGAGGTACACCAGCACCAAAGAGGTGCTGGACGCCACCCTGATCCACCAGAGCATCACCGGCCTG
TACGAGACACGGATCGACCTGTCTCAGCTGGGAGGCGACAAGCGACCTGCCGCCACAAAGAAGGCTGGAC
AGGCTAAGAAGAAGAAAGGAAGCATGAACCATGACCAGGAATTTGACCCCCCAAAGGTTTACCCACCTGT
GCCAGCTGAGAAGAGGAAGCCCATCCGCGTGCTGTCTCTCTTTGATGGGATTGCTACAGGGCTCCTGGTG
CTGAAGGACCTGGGCATCCAAGTGGACCGCTACATTGCCTCCGAGGTGTGTGAGGACTCCATCACGGTGG
GCATGGTGCGGCACCAGGGAAAGATCATGTACGTCGGGGACGTCCGCAGCGTCACACAGAAGCATATCCA
GGAGTGGGGCCCATTCGACCTGGTGATTGGAGGCAGTCCCTGCAATGACCTCTCCATTGTCAACCCTGCC
CGCAAGGGACTTTATGAGGGTACTGGCCGCCTCTTCTTTGAGTTCTACCGCCTCCTGCATGATGCGCGGC
CCAAGGAGGGAGATGATCGCCCCTTCTTCTGGCTCTTTGAGAATGTGGTGGCCATGGGCGTTAGTGACAA
GAGGGACATCTCGCGATTTCTTGAGTCTAACCCCGTGATGATTGACGCCAAAGAAGTGTCTGCTGCACAC
AGGGCCCGTTACTTCTGGGGTAACCTTCCTGGCATGAACAGGCCTTTGGCATCCACTGTGAATGATAAGC
TGGGACTGCAAGAGTGTCTGGAGCACGGCAGAATAGCCAAGTTCAGCAAAGTGAGGACCATTACCACCAG
GTCAAACTCTATAAAGCAGGGCAAAGACCAGCATTTCCCCGTCTTCATGAACGAGAAGGAGGACATCCTG
TGGTGCACTGAAATGGAAAGGGTGTTTGGCTTCCCCGTCCACTACACAGACGTCTCCAACATGAGCCGCT
TGGCGAGGCAGAGACTGCTGGGCCGATCGTGGAGCGTGCCGGTCATCCGCCACCTCTTCGCTCCGCTGAA
GGAATATTTTGCTTGTGTGTCTAGCGGCAATAGTAACGCTAACAGCCGCGGGCCGAGCTTCAGCAGCGGC
CTGGTGCCGTTAAGCTTGCGCGGCAGCCATATGGGCCCTATGGAGATATACAAGACAGTGTCTGCATGGA
AGAGACAGCCAGTGCGGGTACTGAGCCTTTTTAGAAATATTGATAAAGTACTAAAGAGTTTGGGCTTTTT
AGAAAGCGGTTCTGGTTCTGGGGGAGGAACGCTGAAGTACGTGGAAGATGTCACAAATGTCGTGAGGAGA
GACGTGGAGAAATGGGGCCCCTTTGACCTGGTGTACGGCTCGACGCAGCCCCTAGGCAGCTCCTGTGATC
GCTGTCCCGGCTGGTACATGTTCCAGTTCCACCGGATCCTGCAGTATGCGCTGCCTCGCCAGGAGAGTCA
GCGGCCCTTCTTCTGGATATTCATGGACAATCTGCTGCTGACTGAGGATGACCAAGAGACAACTACCCGC
TTCCTTCAGACAGAGGCTGTGACCCTCCAGGATGTCCGTGGCAGGGACTACCAGAATGCTATGCGGGTGT
GGAGCAACATTCCAGGGCTGAAGAGCAAGCATGCGCCCCTGACCCCAAAGGAAGAAGAGTATCTGCAAGC
CCAAGTCAGAAGCAGGAGCAAGCTGGACGCCCCGAAAGTTGACCTCCTGGTGAAGAACTGCCTTCTCCCG
CTGAGAGAGTACTTCAAGTATTTTTCTCAAAACTCACTTCCTCTTGGAAGCGCTGATTACAAAGACGATG
ACGATAAGGGATCCGGCGCAACAAACTTCTCTCTGCTGAAACAAGCCGGAGATGTCGAAGAGAATCCTGG
ACCGATGGTGAGCAAGGGCGAGGAGGATAACATGGCCATCATCAAGGAGTTCATGCGCTTCAAGGTGCAC
ATGGAGGGCTCCGTGAACGGCCACGAGTTCGAGATCGAGGGCGAGGGCGAGGGCCGCCCCTACGAGGGCA
CCCAGACCGCCAAGCTGAAGGTGACCAAGGGTGGCCCCCTGCCCTTCGCCTGGGACATCCTGTCCCCTCA
GTTCATGTACGGCTCCAAGGCCTACGTGAAGCACCCCGCCGACATCCCCGACTACTTGAAGCTGTCCTTC
CCCGAGGGCTTCAAGTGGGAGCGCGTGATGAACTTCGAGGACGGCGGCGTGGTGACCGTGACCCAGGACT
CCTCCCTGCAGGACGGCGAGTTCATCTACAAGGTGAAGCTGCGCGGCACCAACTTCCCCTCCGACGGCCC
CGTAATGCAGAAGAAGACCATGGGCTGGGAGGCCTCCTCCGAGCGGATGTACCCCGAGGACGGCGCCCTG
AAGGGCGAGATCAAGCAGAGGCTGAAGCTGAAGGACGGCGGCCACTACGACGCTGAGGTCAAGACCACCT
ACAAGGCCAAGAAGCCCGTGCAGCTGCCCGGCGCCTACAACGTCAACATCAAGTTGGACATCACCTCCCA
CAACGAGGACTACACCATCGTGGAACAGTACGAACGCGCCGAGGGCCGCCACTCCACCGGCGGCATGGAC
GAGCTGTACAAGTAGTGTCGTTAAGTCGACAATCAACCTCTGGATTACAAAATTTGTGAAAGATTGACTG
GTATTCTTAACTATGTTGCTCCTTTTACGCTATGTGGATACGCTGCTTTAATGCCTTTGTATCATGCTAT
TGCTTCCCGTATGGCTTTCATTTTCTCCTCCTTGTATAAATCCTGGTTGCTGTCTCTTTATGAGGAGTTG
TGGCCCGTTGTCAGGCAACGTGGCGTGGTGTGCACTGTGTTTGCTGACGCAACCCCCACTGGTTGGGGCA
TTGCCACCACCTGTCAGCTCCTTTCCGGGACTTTCGCTTTCCCCCTCCCTATTGCCACGGCGGAACTCAT
CGCCGCCTGCCTTGCCCGCTGCTGGACAGGGGCTCGGCTGTTGGGCACTGACAATTCCGTGGTGTTGTCG
GGGAAATCATCGTCCTTTCCTTGGCTGCTCGCCTGTGTTGCCACCTGGATTCTGCGCGGGACGTCCTTCT
GCTACGTCCCTTCGGCCCTCAATCCAGCGGACCTTCCTTCCCGCGGCCTGCTGCCGGCTCTGCGGCCTCT
TCCGCGTCTTCGCCTTCGCCCTCAGACGAGTCGGATCTCCCTTTGGGCCGCCTCCCCGCGTCGACTTTAA
GACCAATGACTTACAAGGCAGCTGTAGATCTTAGCCACTTTTTAAAAGAAAAGGGGGGACTGGAAGGGCT
AATTCACTCCCAACGAAGACAAGATCTGCTTTTTGCTTGTACTGGGTCTCTCTGGTTAGACCAGATCTGA
GCCTGGGAGCTCTCTGGCTAACTAGGGAACCCACTGCTTAAGCCTCAATAAAGCTTGCCTTGAGTGCTTC
AAGTAGTGTGTGCCCGTCTGTTGTGTGACTCTGGTAACTAGAGATCCCTCAGACCCTTTTAGTCAGTGTG
GAAAATCTCTAGCAGGGCCCGTTTAAACCCGCTGATCAGCCTCGACTGTGCCTTCTAGTTGCCAGCCATC
TGTTGTTTGCCCCTCCCCCGTGCCTTCCTTGACCCTGGAAGGTGCCACTCCCACTGTCCTTTCCTAATAA
AATGAGGAAATTGCATCGCATTGTCTGAGTAGGTGTCATTCTATTCTGGGGGGTGGGGTGGGGCAGGACA
GCAAGGGGGAGGATTGGGAAGACAATAGCAGGCATGCTGGGGATGCGGTGGGCTCTATGGCTTCTGAGGC
GGAAAGAACCAGCTGGGGCTCTAGGGGGTATCCCC
[124 nt withheld, positions 13896-14019]
C
[91 nt withheld, positions 14021-14111]
A
[49 nt withheld, positions 14113-14161]
CCTTTGACGTTGGAGTCCACGTTCTTT
[37 nt withheld, positions 14189-14225]
ACCCTATCTCGGTCTATTCTTTTGATTTATAAGGGATTTTGCCGATTTCGGCCTATTGGTTAAAAAATGA
GCTGATTTAACAAAAATTTAACGCGAATTAATTCTGTGGAATGTGTGTCAGTTAGGGTGTGGAAAGTCCC
CAGGCTCCCCAGCAGGCAGAAGTATGCAAAGCATGCATCTCAATTAGTCAGCAACCAGGTGTGGAAAGTC
CCCAGGCTCCCCAGCAGGCAGAAGTATGCAAAGCATGCATCTCAATTAGTCAGCAACCATAGTCCCGCCC
CTAACTCCGCCCATCCCGCCCCTAACTCCGCCCAGTTCCGCCCATTCTCCGCCCCATGGCTGACTAATTT
TTTTT
Features (pLannotate 1.2.2; 35 found; start..end, strand, type, name):
    135..182     +  promoter       EM7 promoter: synthetic bacterial promoter&nbsp
    201..575     +  CDS            BleoR: antibiotic-binding protein; Sh ble from Streptoalloteichus hindustanus; confers resistance to bleomycin, phleomycin, and Zeocin™
    585..710     +  CDS            ble (fragment): BLE_KLEPN - Experimental evidence at protein level: Swiss-Prot protein existence level 1. Binding protein with a strong affinity to the bleomycin family of antibiotics. Binds to CL990; an antimitotic-antibiotic compound. From Klebsiella pneumoniae.
    705..826     +  polyA_signal   SV40 poly(A) signal: SV40 polyadenylation signal
    897..919     -  protein_bind   lac operator (fragment): The lac repressor binds to the lac operator to inhibit transcription in E. coli. This inhibition can be relieved by adding lactose or isopropyl-β-D-thiogalactopyranoside (IPTG). lac repressor encoded by lacI
    923..953     -  promoter       lac promoter: promoter for the E. coli lac operon
    968..989     -  protein_bind   CAP binding site: CAP binding activates transcription in the presence of cAMP. E. coli catabolite activator protein
   1002..1094    -  CDS            lacI (fragment): lac repressor; lacI; The lac repressor binds to the lac operator to inhibit transcription in E. coli. This inhibition can be relieved by adding lactose or isopropyl-β-D-thiogalactopyranoside (IPTG).
   1277..1865    -  rep_origin     ori: high-copy-number ColE1/pMB1/pBR322/pUC origin of replication
   2036..2896    -  CDS            AmpR: β-lactamase; bla; confers resistance to ampicillin, carbenicillin, and related antibiotics
   2897..3001    -  promoter       AmpR promoter: bla
   3060..3112    -  misc_feature   bom (fragment): basis of mobility region from pBR322
   3267..3646    +  enhancer       CMV enhancer: human cytomegalovirus immediate early enhancer
   3647..3846    +  promoter       CMV promoter: human cytomegalovirus (CMV) immediate early promoter
   3864..4044    +  LTR            5' LTR (truncated): truncated 5' long terminal repeat (LTR) from HIV-1
   4091..4216    +  misc_feature   HIV-1 Ψ: packaging signal of human immunodeficiency virus type 1
   4200..4563    +  CDS            HIV-1 gag (fragment): gag protein from human immunodeficiency virus 1; gag
   4709..4942    +  misc_feature   RRE: The Rev response element (RRE) of HIV-1 allows for Rev-dependent mRNA export from the nucleus to the cytoplasm.
   5319..5419    +  CDS            Rev (fragment): human immunodeficiency virus 1 (HIV-1) Rev protein; rev; enhances nuclear export of unspliced and incompletely spliced viral mRNAs
   5469..5586    +  misc_feature   cPPT/CTS: central polypurine tract and central termination sequence of HIV-1
   5718..5793    +  misc_RNA       gRNA scaffold: guide RNA scaffold for the Streptococcus pyogenes CRISPR/Cas9 system
   5811..5829    +  CDS            small t antigen (fragment): SV40 (simian virus 40) small t antigen
   5855..6066    +  promoter       EF-1α core promoter: core promoter for human elongation factor EF-1α
   6089..7690    +  CDS            dCas9(N): N-terminal portion of catalytically inactive Streptococcus pyogenes dCas9 carrying the D10A mutation (Zetsche et al., 2015)
   7691..10189   +  CDS            Cas9(C): C-terminal portion of Streptococcus pyogenes Cas9 (Zetsche et al., 2015)
  10247..11149   +  CDS            Dnmt3a (fragment): DNM3A_MOUSE - Experimental evidence at protein level: Swiss-Prot protein existence level 1. Required for genome-wide de novo methylation and is essential for the establishment of DNA methylation patterns during development (PubMed:9662389, PubMed:11399089, PubMed:10555141, PubMed:11919202, PubMed:16567415, PubMed:17713477). DNA methylation is coordinated with methylation of histones (PubMed:9662389, PubMed:11399089, PubMed:10555141, PubMed:11919202, PubMed:16567415, PubMed:17713477). It modifies DNA in a non-processive manner and also methylates non-CpG sites (PubMed:9662389, PubMed:11399089,
  11234..11875   +  CDS            Dnmt3l (fragment): DNM3L_MOUSE - Experimental evidence at protein level: Swiss-Prot protein existence level 1. Catalytically inactive regulatory factor of DNA methyltransferases that can either promote or inhibit DNA methylation depending on the context (PubMed:11719692, PubMed:15318244, PubMed:15671018, PubMed:24074865). Essential for the function of DNMT3A and DNMT3B: activates DNMT3A and DNMT3B by binding to their catalytic domain (PubMed:15671018). Acts by accelerating the binding of DNA and S-adenosyl-L-methionine (AdoMet) to the methyltransferases and dissociates from the complex after DNA binding to the m
  11975..12685   +  CDS            mCherry: monomeric derivative of DsRed fluorescent protein (Shaner et al., 2004) mammalian codon-optimized
  12701..13289   +  misc_feature   WPRE: woodchuck hepatitis virus posttranscriptional regulatory element
  13340..13359   +  misc_feature   cPPT/CTS (fragment): central polypurine tract and central termination sequence of HIV-1
  13361..13594   +  LTR            3' LTR (ΔU3): self-inactivating 3' long terminal repeat (LTR) from HIV-1
  13626..13850   +  polyA_signal   bGH poly(A) signal: bovine growth hormone polyadenylation signal
  13854..13875   +  promoter       SV40 promoter (fragment): SV40 enhancer and early promoter
  13896..14324   +  rep_origin     f1 ori (sequence partly withheld): f1 bacteriophage origin of replication; arrow indicates direction of (+) strand synthesis
  14338..87      +  promoter       SV40 promoter (across the origin): SV40 enhancer and early promoter
