[The description below was written by a language model from this plasmid's Addgene catalogue record and pLannotate feature annotations shown in this document.]
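Description:
EFS-SpdCas9-Dnmt3A/3L-V2 is a 14.6 kb third-generation-style lentiviral transfer plasmid built on the LentiCRISPR v2 backbone for expressing a programmable DNA methyltransferase in mammalian cells. It is maintained in E. coli through a high-copy ColE1/pUC origin with ampicillin resistance (AmpR). The backbone also carries an f1 origin and an SV40/EM7-driven bleomycin/Zeocin resistance cassette that lies outside the viral genome. The packaged region is defined by a CMV enhancer/promoter-driven truncated HIV-1 5' LTR and a self-inactivating ΔU3 3' LTR, with the Ψ packaging signal, RRE for Rev-dependent export, cPPT/CTS and a WPRE to boost transcript expression, followed by a bGH polyadenylation signal.

The payload is driven by the EFS (EF-1α core) promoter and encodes human codon-optimized, catalytically inactive S. pyogenes Cas9 (D10A, H840A). This is fused directly at its C-terminus to an engineered murine Dnmt3A–Dnmt3L module. The Dnmt3A portion carries the E814G substitution that defines variant V2, while Dnmt3L serves as the catalytically inactive cofactor that stimulates Dnmt3A activity. The record lists a C-terminal FLAG tag on the insert, although it is not annotated in the feature table. A P2A peptide (also not annotated) then links mCherry, so transfected or transduced cells can be identified by red fluorescence.

An S. pyogenes gRNA scaffold is annotated upstream of the EFS promoter, but no U6 promoter or spacer appears in the table, so whether a functional guide cassette is present is unclear. When directed by a guide RNA, the fusion is intended for targeted CpG methylation and gene silencing. The associated work compared rationally designed variants in human cell lines and primary human T cells.
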