Addgene plasmid #222499: EFS-SpdCas9-Dnmt3A/3L-V2
Purpose: Expresses EFS promoter driven human codon optimized SpdCas9 directly fused to Dnmt3A/3L variant V2 (E814G) followed by P2A-mCherry
Depositing lab: Isaac Hilton. Depositing organization: Rice University. Publication: Characterization of Rationally Designed CRISPR/Cas9-Based DNA Methyltransferases with Distinct Methyltransferase and Gene Silencing Activities in Human Cell Lines and Primary Human T Cells. Guerra-Resendez RS, Lydon SL, Ma AJ, Bedford GC, Reed DR, Kim S, Teran ER, Nishiguchi T, Escobar M, DiNardo AR, Hilton IB. ACS Synth Biol. 2025 Feb 3. doi: 10.1021/acssynbio.4c00569. PubMed 39898483.
Backbone
  Vector backbone: LentiCRISPR v2
  Vector type: Mammalian Expression, Lentiviral
Growth in bacteria
  Bacterial resistance: Ampicillin, 100 μg/mL
  Growth temperature: 37°C
  Growth strain: NEB Stable
  Copy number: High Copy
Gene/Insert
  Gene/Insert name: S. pyogenes dCas9 with C-terminal fusion of murine Dnmt3A-Dnmt3L variant V2 (E814G) engineered fusion
  Species: M. musculus (mouse), Synthetic; Streptococcus pyogenes
  Insert size (bp): 5886
  Mutation: D10A and H840A in S.pyogenes Cas9; E814G in Dnmt3A
  Promoter: EFS
  Tag / fusion protein: FLAG Tag (C terminal on insert)
  Cloning method: Gibson Cloning
  Sequencing primers: 5′ ATCCGGTGCCTAGAGAAGGT
Terms and licenses: Academic/Nonprofit Terms; Industry Terms: Not Available to Industry
How to cite: EFS-SpdCas9-Dnmt3A/3L-V2 was a gift from Isaac Hilton (Addgene plasmid # 222499 ; http://n2t.net/addgene:222499 ; RRID:Addgene_222499)
